Addgene plasmid #193601: pXPR_003 sgAP2M1 guide 2
Purpose: AP2M1 knockout
Depositing lab: William Hahn. Depositing organization: Dana-Farber Cancer Institute. Publication: Systematic interrogation of tumor cell resistance to CAR T cell therapy in pancreatic cancer. Hagel KR, Arafeh R, Gang S, Arnoff TE, Larson RC, Doench JG, Mathewson ND, Wucherpfennig KW, Maus MV, Hahn WC. Cancer Res. 2022 Dec 22:CAN-22-2245. doi: 10.1158/0008-5472.CAN-22-2245. PubMed 36548402.
Backbone
  Vector backbone: pXPR_003
  Vector type: Lentiviral
  Selectable markers: Puromycin
Growth in bacteria
  Bacterial resistance: Ampicillin, 100 μg/mL
  Growth temperature: 30°C
  Growth strain: NEB Stable
  Copy number: High Copy
Gene/Insert
  Gene/Insert name: sgAP2M1 guide 2
  gRNA/shRNA sequence: CTTAAGGTATCGCACAACCA
  Species: H. sapiens (human)
  Entrez Gene: AP2M1 (a.k.a. AP50, CLAPM1, MRD60, mu2)
  Cloning method: Restriction Enzyme; 5′ cloning site Unknown (unknown if destroyed); 3′ cloning site Unknown (unknown if destroyed)
Terms and licenses: Academic/Nonprofit Terms; Industry Terms: Not Available to Industry
How to cite: pXPR_003 sgAP2M1 guide 2 was a gift from William Hahn (Addgene plasmid # 193601 ; http://n2t.net/addgene:193601 ; RRID:Addgene_193601)
