[The description below was written by a language model from this plasmid's Addgene catalogue record and pLannotate feature annotations shown in this document.]
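Description:
pXPR_003 sgAP2M1 guide 2 is a lentiviral CRISPR guide-expression plasmid built on the pXPR_003 backbone and designed to knock out human AP2M1, which encodes the mu2 subunit of the AP-2 clathrin adaptor complex. The 8.3 kb plasmid is maintained in E. coli through a high-copy ColE1/pUC origin and an ampicillin resistance gene. It also carries an f1 origin and residual lac/T3/T7 elements inherited from its cloning-vector ancestry.

The viral portion has a third-generation, self-inactivating layout. An RSV promoter fused to a truncated HIV-1 5' LTR drives Tat-independent production of the genomic RNA. It is followed by the Ψ packaging signal with a partial gag sequence, the Rev response element for nuclear export, a cPPT/CTS to aid nuclear import, and a ΔU3 3' LTR that disables LTR promoter activity after integration. An SV40 polyadenylation signal and SV40 origin lie downstream of the 3' LTR.

Two expression units sit between the LTRs. A human U6 Pol III promoter transcribes the AP2M1-targeting spacer fused to the Streptococcus pyogenes Cas9 guide RNA scaffold. An EF-1α promoter with its intron A drives the puromycin N-acetyltransferase gene, followed by a WPRE to enhance transcript expression, so transduced mammalian cells can be selected with puromycin.

No Cas9 coding sequence is annotated, so the guide must be used in cells that obtain Cas9 from another source. The associated study examined tumour cell resistance to CAR T cell therapy in pancreatic cancer. The name suggests this is one of several guides against the gene, though the record does not describe the others.
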