Features (pLannotate 1.2.2; 29 found; start..end, strand, type, name):
      3..158     +  CDS            env (fragment): ENV_HV1H2 - Experimental evidence at protein level: Swiss-Prot protein existence level 1. [Transmembrane protein gp41]: Acts as a class I viral fusion protein. Under the current model, the protein has at least 3 conformational states: pre-fusion native state, pre-hairpin intermediate state, and post-fusion hairpin state. During fusion of viral and target intracellular membranes, the coiled coil regions (heptad repeats) assume a trimer-of-hairpins structure, positioning the fusion peptide in close proximity to the C-terminal region of the ectodomain. The formation of this structure appears to d
    162..402     +  promoter       U6 promoter: RNA polymerase III promoter for human U6 snRNA
    432..507     +  misc_RNA       gRNA scaffold: guide RNA scaffold for the Streptococcus pyogenes CRISPR/Cas9 system
    563..680     +  misc_feature   cPPT/CTS: central polypurine tract and central termination sequence of HIV-1
    746..812     +  CDS            small t antigen (fragment): SV40 (simian virus 40) small t antigen
    838..1049    +  promoter       EF-1α core promoter: core promoter for human elongation factor EF-1α
   1050..1988    +  intron         EF-1α intron A: intron upstream of the start codon of human EF-1α
   2010..2609    +  CDS            PuroR (fragment): puromycin N-acetyltransferase; pac from Streptomyces; confers resistance to puromycin
   2625..3213    +  misc_feature   WPRE: woodchuck hepatitis virus posttranscriptional regulatory element
   3264..3283    +  misc_feature   cPPT/CTS (fragment): central polypurine tract and central termination sequence of HIV-1
   3285..3518    +  LTR            3' LTR (ΔU3): self-inactivating 3' long terminal repeat (LTR) from HIV-1
   3596..3717    +  polyA_signal   SV40 poly(A) signal: SV40 polyadenylation signal
   3757..3892    +  rep_origin     SV40 ori: SV40 origin of replication
   3913..3931    -  promoter       T7 promoter: promoter for bacteriophage T7 RNA polymerase
   3939..4094    +  CDS            lacZα (fragment): LacZα fragment of β-galactosidase; lacZ fragment
   4099..4527    +  rep_origin     f1 ori (sequence partly withheld): f1 bacteriophage origin of replication; arrow indicates direction of (+) strand synthesis
   4580..4684    +  promoter       AmpR promoter: bla
   4685..5545    +  CDS            AmpR: β-lactamase; bla; confers resistance to ampicillin, carbenicillin, and related antibiotics
   5716..6304    +  rep_origin     ori: high-copy-number ColE1/pMB1/pBR322/pUC origin of replication
   6487..6579    +  CDS            lacI (fragment): lac repressor; lacI; The lac repressor binds to the lac operator to inhibit transcription in E. coli. This inhibition can be relieved by adding lactose or isopropyl-β-D-thiogalactopyranoside (IPTG).
   6592..6613    +  protein_bind   CAP binding site: CAP binding activates transcription in the presence of cAMP. E. coli catabolite activator protein
   6628..6658    +  promoter       lac promoter: promoter for the E. coli lac operon
   6666..6682    +  protein_bind   lac operator: The lac repressor binds to the lac operator to inhibit transcription in E. coli. This inhibition can be relieved by adding lactose or isopropyl-β-D-thiogalactopyranoside (IPTG). lac repressor encoded by lacI
   6727..6745    +  promoter       T3 promoter: promoter for bacteriophage T3 RNA polymerase
   6773..6999    +  promoter       RSV promoter: Rous sarcoma virus enhancer/promoter
   7000..7180    +  LTR            5' LTR (truncated): truncated 5' long terminal repeat (LTR) from HIV-1
   7227..7352    +  misc_feature   HIV-1 Ψ: packaging signal of human immunodeficiency virus type 1
   7336..7699    +  CDS            HIV-1 gag (fragment): gag protein from human immunodeficiency virus 1; gag
   7845..8078    +  misc_feature   RRE: The Rev response element (RRE) of HIV-1 allows for Rev-dependent mRNA export from the nucleus to the cytoplasm.
>Addgene plasmid #193601 | pXPR_003 sgAP2M1 guide 2 | addgene full sequence | sequence record 380096 | Addgene NGS Result
TAACAAATTGGCTGTGGTATATAAAATTATTCATAATGATAGTAGGAGGCTTGGTAGGTTTAAGAATAGT
TTTTGCTGTACTTTCTATAGTGAATAGAGTTAGGCAGGGATATTCACCATTATCGTTTCAGACCCACCTC
CCAACCCCGAGGGGACCCAGAGAGGGCCTATTTCCCATGATTCCTTCATATTTGCATATACGATACAAGG
CTGTTAGAGAGATAATTAGAATTAATTTGACTGTAAACACAAAGATATTAGTACAAAATACGTGACGTAG
AAAGTAATAATTTCTTGGGTAGTTTGCAGTTTTAAAATTATGTTTTAAAATGGACTATCATATGCTTACC
GTAACTTGAAAGTATTTCGATTTCTTGGCTTTATATATCTTGTGGAAAGGACGAAACACCGCTTAAGGTA
TCGCACAACCAGTTTTAGAGCTAGAAATAGCAAGTTAAAATAAGGCTAGTCCGTTATCAACTTGAAAAAG
TGGCACCGAGTCGGTGCTTTTTTAAGCTTGGCGTAACTAGATCTTGAGACAAATGGCAGTATTCATCCAC
AATTTTAAAAGAAAAGGGGGGATTGGGGGGTACAGTGCAGGGGAAAGAATAGTAGACATAATAGCAACAG
ACATACAAACTAAAGAATTACAAAAACAAATTACAAAAATTCAAAATTTTCGGGTTTATTACAGGGACAG
CAGAGATCCACTTTGGCGCCGGCTCGAGGGGGCCCGGGTGCAAAGATGGATAAAGTTTTAAACAGAGAGG
AATCTTTGCAGCTAATGGACCTTCTAGGTCTTGAAAGGAGTGGGAATTGGCTCCGGTGCCCGTCAGTGGG
CAGAGCGCACATCGCCCACAGTCCCCGAGAAGTTGGGGGGAGGGGTCGGCAATTGATCCGGTGCCTAGAG
AAGGTGGCGCGGGGTAAACTGGGAAAGTGATGTCGTGTACTGGCTCCGCCTTTTTCCCGAGGGTGGGGGA
GAACCGTATATAAGTGCAGTAGTCGCCGTGAACGTTCTTTTTCGCAACGGGTTTGCCGCCAGAACACAGG
TAAGTGCCGTGTGTGGTTCCCGCGGGCCTGGCCTCTTTACGGGTTATGGCCCTTGCGTGCCTTGAATTAC
TTCCACCTGGCTGCAGTACGTGATTCTTGATCCCGAGCTTCGGGTTGGAAGTGGGTGGGAGAGTTCGAGG
CCTTGCGCTTAAGGAGCCCCTTCGCCTCGTGCTTGAGTTGAGGCCTGGCCTGGGCGCTGGGGCCGCCGCG
TGCGAATCTGGTGGCACCTTCGCGCCTGTCTCGCTGCTTTCGATAAGTCTCTAGCCATTTAAAATTTTTG
ATGACCTGCTGCGACGCTTTTTTTCTGGCAAGATAGTCTTGTAAATGCGGGCCAAGATCTGCACACTGGT
ATTTCGGTTTTTGGGGCCGCGGGCGGCGACGGGGCCCGTGCGTCCCAGCGCACATGTTCGGCGAGGCGGG
GCCTGCGAGCGCGGCCACCGAGAATCGGACGGGGGTAGTCTCAAGCTGGCCGGCCTGCTCTGGTGCCTGG
CCTCGCGCCGCCGTGTATCGCCCCGCCCTGGGCGGCAAGGCTGGCCCGGTCGGCACCAGTTGCGTGAGCG
GAAAGATGGCCGCTTCCCGGCCCTGCTGCAGGGAGCTCAAAATGGAGGACGCGGCGCTCGGGAGAGCGGG
CGGGTGAGTCACCCACACAAAGGAAAAGGGCCTTTCCGTCCTCAGCCGTCGCTTCATGTGACTCCACGGA
GTACCGGGCGCCGTCCAGGCACCTCGATTAGTTCTCGAGCTTTTGGAGTACGTCGTCTTTAGGTTGGGGG
GAGGGGTTTTATGCGATGGAGTTTCCCCACACTGAGTGGGTGGAGACTGAAGTTAGGCCAGCTTGGCACT
TGATGTAATTCTCCTTGGAATTTGCCCTTTTTGAGTTTGGATCTTGGTTCATTCTCAAGCCTCAGACAGT
GGTTCAAAGTTTTTTTCTTCCATTTCAGGTGTCGTGACGTACGGCCACCATGACCGAGTACAAGCCCACG
GTGCGCCTCGCCACCCGCGACGACGTCCCCAGGGCCGTACGCACCCTCGCCGCCGCGTTCGCCGACTACC
CCGCCACGCGCCACACCGTCGATCCGGACCGCCACATCGAGCGGGTCACCGAGCTGCAAGAACTCTTCCT
CACGCGCGTCGGGCTCGACATCGGCAAGGTGTGGGTCGCGGACGACGGCGCCGCCGTGGCGGTCTGGACC
ACGCCGGAGAGCGTCGAAGCGGGGGCGGTGTTCGCCGAGATCGGCCCGCGCATGGCCGAGTTGAGCGGTT
CCCGGCTGGCCGCGCAGCAACAGATGGAAGGCCTCCTGGCGCCGCACCGGCCCAAGGAGCCCGCGTGGTT
CCTGGCCACCGTCGGAGTCTCGCCCGACCACCAGGGCAAGGGTCTGGGCAGCGCCGTCGTGCTCCCCGGA
GTGGAGGCGGCCGAGCGCGCCGGGGTGCCCGCCTTCCTGGAGACCTCCGCGCCCCGCAACCTCCCCTTCT
ACGAGCGGCTCGGCTTCACCGTCACCGCCGACGTCGAGGTGCCCGAAGGACCGCGCACCTGGTGCATGAC
CCGCAAGCCCGGTGCCTGAACGCGTTAAGTCGACAATCAACCTCTGGATTACAAAATTTGTGAAAGATTG
ACTGGTATTCTTAACTATGTTGCTCCTTTTACGCTATGTGGATACGCTGCTTTAATGCCTTTGTATCATG
CTATTGCTTCCCGTATGGCTTTCATTTTCTCCTCCTTGTATAAATCCTGGTTGCTGTCTCTTTATGAGGA
GTTGTGGCCCGTTGTCAGGCAACGTGGCGTGGTGTGCACTGTGTTTGCTGACGCAACCCCCACTGGTTGG
GGCATTGCCACCACCTGTCAGCTCCTTTCCGGGACTTTCGCTTTCCCCCTCCCTATTGCCACGGCGGAAC
TCATCGCCGCCTGCCTTGCCCGCTGCTGGACAGGGGCTCGGCTGTTGGGCACTGACAATTCCGTGGTGTT
GTCGGGGAAATCATCGTCCTTTCCTTGGCTGCTCGCCTGTGTTGCCACCTGGATTCTGCGCGGGACGTCC
TTCTGCTACGTCCCTTCGGCCCTCAATCCAGCGGACCTTCCTTCCCGCGGCCTGCTGCCGGCTCTGCGGC
CTCTTCCGCGTCTTCGCCTTCGCCCTCAGACGAGTCGGATCTCCCTTTGGGCCGCCTCCCCGCGTCGACT
TTAAGACCAATGACTTACAAGGCAGCTGTAGATCTTAGCCACTTTTTAAAAGAAAAGGGGGGACTGGAAG
GGCTAATTCACTCCCAACGAAGACAAGATCTGCTTTTTGCTTGTACTGGGTCTCTCTGGTTAGACCAGAT
CTGAGCCTGGGAGCTCTCTGGCTAACTAGGGAACCCACTGCTTAAGCCTCAATAAAGCTTGCCTTGAGTG
CTTCAAGTAGTGTGTGCCCGTCTGTTGTGTGACTCTGGTAACTAGAGATCCCTCAGACCCTTTTAGTCAG
TGTGGAAAATCTCTAGCAGTACGTATAGTAGTTCATGTCATCTTATTATTCAGTATTTATAACTTGCAAA
GAAATGAATATCAGAGAGTGAGAGGAACTTGTTTATTGCAGCTTATAATGGTTACAAATAAAGCAATAGC
ATCACAAATTTCACAAATAAAGCATTTTTTTCACTGCATTCTAGTTGTGGTTTGTCCAAACTCATCAATG
TATCTTATCATGTCTGGCTCTAGCTATCCCGCCCCTAACTCCGCCCATCCCGCCCCTAACTCCGCCCAGT
TCCGCCCATTCTCCGCCCCATGGCTGACTAATTTTTTTTATTTATGCAGAGGCCGAGGCCGCCTCGGCCT
CTGAGCTATTCCAGAAGTAGTGAGGAGGCTTTTTTGGAGGCCTAGGGACGTACCCAATTCGCCCTATAGT
GAGTCGTATTACGCGCGCTCACTGGCCGTCGTTTTACAACGTCGTGACTGGGAAAACCCTGGCGTTACCC
AACTTAATCGCCTTGCAGCACATCCCCCTTTCGCCAGCTGGCGTAATAGCGAAGAGGCCCGCACCGATCG
CCCTTCCCAACAGTTGCGCAGCCTGAATGGCGAATGGG
[124 nt withheld, positions 4099-4222]
C
[91 nt withheld, positions 4224-4314]
A
[49 nt withheld, positions 4316-4364]
CCTTTGACGTTGGAGTCCACGTTCTTT
[37 nt withheld, positions 4392-4428]
ACCCTATCTCGGTCTATTCTTTTGATTTATAAGGGATTTTGCCGATTTCGGCCTATTGGTTAAAAAATGA
GCTGATTTAACAAAAATTTAACGCGAATTTTAACAAAATATTAACGCTTACAATTTAGGTGGCACTTTTC
GGGGAAATGTGCGCGGAACCCCTATTTGTTTATTTTTCTAAATACATTCAAATATGTATCCGCTCATGAG
ACAATAACCCTGATAAATGCTTCAATAATATTGAAAAAGGAAGAGTATGAGTATTCAACATTTCCGTGTC
GCCCTTATTCCCTTTTTTGCGGCATTTTGCCTTCCTGTTTTTGCTCACCCAGAAACGCTGGTGAAAGTAA
AAGATGCTGAAGATCAGTTGGGTGCACGAGTGGGTTACATCGAACTGGATCTCAACAGCGGTAAGATCCT
TGAGAGTTTTCGCCCCGAAGAACGTTTTCCAATGATGAGCACTTTTAAAGTTCTGCTATGTGGCGCGGTA
TTATCCCGTATTGACGCCGGGCAAGAGCAACTCGGTCGCCGCATACACTATTCTCAGAATGACTTGGTTG
AGTACTCACCAGTCACAGAAAAGCATCTTACGGATGGCATGACAGTAAGAGAATTATGCAGTGCTGCCAT
AACCATGAGTGATAACACTGCGGCCAACTTACTTCTGACAACGATCGGAGGACCGAAGGAGCTAACCGCT
TTTTTGCACAACATGGGGGATCATGTAACTCGCCTTGATCGTTGGGAACCGGAGCTGAATGAAGCCATAC
CAAACGACGAGCGTGACACCACGATGCCTGTAGCAATGGCAACAACGTTGCGCAAACTATTAACTGGCGA
ACTACTTACTCTAGCTTCCCGGCAACAATTAATAGACTGGATGGAGGCGGATAAAGTTGCAGGACCACTT
CTGCGCTCGGCCCTTCCGGCTGGCTGGTTTATTGCTGATAAATCTGGAGCCGGTGAGCGTGGGTCTCGCG
GTATCATTGCAGCACTGGGGCCAGATGGTAAGCCCTCCCGTATCGTAGTTATCTACACGACGGGGAGTCA
GGCAACTATGGATGAACGAAATAGACAGATCGCTGAGATAGGTGCCTCACTGATTAAGCATTGGTAACTG
TCAGACCAAGTTTACTCATATATACTTTAGATTGATTTAAAACTTCATTTTTAATTTAAAAGGATCTAGG
TGAAGATCCTTTTTGATAATCTCATGACCAAAATCCCTTAACGTGAGTTTTCGTTCCACTGAGCGTCAGA
CCCCGTAGAAAAGATCAAAGGATCTTCTTGAGATCCTTTTTTTCTGCGCGTAATCTGCTGCTTGCAAACA
AAAAAACCACCGCTACCAGCGGTGGTTTGTTTGCCGGATCAAGAGCTACCAACTCTTTTTCCGAAGGTAA
CTGGCTTCAGCAGAGCGCAGATACCAAATACTGTTCTTCTAGTGTAGCCGTAGTTAGGCCACCACTTCAA
GAACTCTGTAGCACCGCCTACATACCTCGCTCTGCTAATCCTGTTACCAGTGGCTGCTGCCAGTGGCGAT
AAGTCGTGTCTTACCGGGTTGGACTCAAGACGATAGTTACCGGATAAGGCGCAGCGGTCGGGCTGAACGG
GGGGTTCGTGCACACAGCCCAGCTTGGAGCGAACGACCTACACCGAACTGAGATACCTACAGCGTGAGCT
ATGAGAAAGCGCCACGCTTCCCGAAGGGAGAAAGGCGGACAGGTATCCGGTAAGCGGCAGGGTCGGAACA
GGAGAGCGCACGAGGGAGCTTCCAGGGGGAAACGCCTGGTATCTTTATAGTCCTGTCGGGTTTCGCCACC
TCTGACTTGAGCGTCGATTTTTGTGATGCTCGTCAGGGGGGCGGAGCCTATGGAAAAACGCCAGCAACGC
GGCCTTTTTACGGTTCCTGGCCTTTTGCTGGCCTTTTGCTCACATGTTCTTTCCTGCGTTATCCCCTGAT
TCTGTGGATAACCGTATTACCGCCTTTGAGTGAGCTGATACCGCTCGCCGCAGCCGAACGACCGAGCGCA
GCGAGTCAGTGAGCGAGGAAGCGGAAGAGCGCCCAATACGCAAACCGCCTCTCCCCGCGCGTTGGCCGAT
TCATTAATGCAGCTGGCACGACAGGTTTCCCGACTGGAAAGCGGGCAGTGAGCGCAACGCAATTAATGTG
AGTTAGCTCACTCATTAGGCACCCCAGGCTTTACACTTTATGCTTCCGGCTCGTATGTTGTGTGGAATTG
TGAGCGGATAACAATTTCACACAGGAAACAGCTATGACCATGATTACGCCAAGCGCGCAATTAACCCTCA
CTAAAGGGAACAAAAGCTGGAGCTGCAAGCTTAATGTAGTCTTATGCAATACTCTTGTAGTCTTGCAACA
TGGTAACGATGAGTTAGCAACATGCCTTACAAGGAGAGAAAAAGCACCGTGCATGCCGATTGGTGGAAGT
AAGGTGGTACGATCGTGCCTTATTAGGAAGGCAACAGACGGGTCTGACATGGATTGGACGAACCACTGAA
TTGCCGCATTGCAGAGATATTGTATTTAAGTGCCTAGCTCGATACATAAACGGGTCTCTCTGGTTAGACC
AGATCTGAGCCTGGGAGCTCTCTGGCTAACTAGGGAACCCACTGCTTAAGCCTCAATAAAGCTTGCCTTG
AGTGCTTCAAGTAGTGTGTGCCCGTCTGTTGTGTGACTCTGGTAACTAGAGATCCCTCAGACCCTTTTAG
TCAGTGTGGAAAATCTCTAGCAGTGGCGCCCGAACAGGGACTTGAAAGCGAAAGGGAAACCAGAGGAGCT
CTCTCGACGCAGGACTCGGCTTGCTGAAGCGCGCACGGCAAGAGGCGAGGGGCGGCGACTGGTGAGTACG
CCAAAAATTTTGACTAGCGGAGGCTAGAAGGAGAGAGATGGGTGCGAGAGCGTCAGTATTAAGCGGGGGA
GAATTAGATCGCGATGGGAAAAAATTCGGTTAAGGCCAGGGGGAAAGAAAAAATATAAATTAAAACATAT
AGTATGGGCAAGCAGGGAGCTAGAACGATTCGCAGTTAATCCTGGCCTGTTAGAAACATCAGAAGGCTGT
AGACAAATACTGGGACAGCTACAACCATCCCTTCAGACAGGATCAGAAGAACTTAGATCATTATATAATA
CAGTAGCAACCCTCTATTGTGTGCATCAAAGGATAGAGATAAAAGACACCAAGGAAGCTTTAGACAAGAT
AGAGGAAGAGCAAAACAAAAGTAAGACCACCGCACAGCAAGCGGCCGCTGATCTTCAGACCTGGAGGAGG
AGATATGAGGGACAATTGGAGAAGTGAATTATATAAATATAAAGTAGTAAAAATTGAACCATTAGGAGTA
GCACCCACCAAGGCAAAGAGAAGAGTGGTGCAGAGAGAAAAAAGAGCAGTGGGAATAGGAGCTTTGTTCC
TTGGGTTCTTGGGAGCAGCAGGAAGCACTATGGGCGCAGCGTCAATGACGCTGACGGTACAGGCCAGACA
ATTATTGTCTGGTATAGTGCAGCAGCAGAACAATTTGCTGAGGGCTATTGAGGCGCAACAGCATCTGTTG
CAACTCACAGTCTGGGGCATCAAGCAGCTCCAGGCAAGAATCCTGGCTGTGGAAAGATACCTAAAGGATC
AACAGCTCCTGGGGATTTGGGGTTGCTCTGGAAAACTCATTTGCACCACTGCTGTGCCTTGGAATGCTAG
TTGGAGTAATAAATCTCTGGAACAGATTTGGAATCACACGACCTGGATGGAGTGGGACAGAGAAATTAAC
AATTACACAAGCTTAATACACTCCTTAATTGAAGAATCGCAAAACCAGCAAGAAAAGAATGAACAAGAAT
TATTGGAATTAGATAAATGGGCAAGTTTGTGGAATTGGTTTAACA
